Addgene plasmid #194566: pRK5-mEGFP-FOXC1-WT
Purpose: Mammalian Expression of mEGFP-FOXC1 WT Fusion Protein
Depositing lab: Denes Hnisz. Publication: Aberrant phase separation and nucleolar dysfunction in rare genetic diseases. Mensah MA, Niskanen H, Magalhaes AP, Basu S, Kircher M, Sczakiel HL, Reiter AMV, Elsner J, Meinecke P, Biskup S, Chung BHY, Dombrowsky G, Eckmann-Scholz C, Hitz MP, Hoischen A, Holterhus PM, Hulsemann W, Kahrizi K, Kalscheuer VM, Kan A, Krumbiegel M, Kurth I, Leubner J, Longardt AC, Moritz JD, Najmabadi H, Skipalova K, Snijders Blok L, Tzschach A, Wiedersberg E, Zenker M, Garcia-Cabau C, Buschow R, Salvatella X, Kraushar ML, Mundlos S, Caliebe A, Spielmann M, Horn D, Hnisz D. Nature. 2023 Feb;614(7948):564-571. doi: 10.1038/s41586-022-05682-1. Epub 2023 Feb 8. PubMed 36755093.
Backbone
  Vector backbone: pRK5
  Vector type: Mammalian Expression
Growth in bacteria
  Bacterial resistance: Ampicillin, 100 μg/mL
  Growth temperature: 37°C
  Growth strain: DH5alpha
  Copy number: High Copy
Gene/Insert
  Gene/Insert name: FOXC1
  Species: H. sapiens (human)
  Entrez Gene: FOXC1 (a.k.a. ARA, ASGD3, FKHL7, FREAC-3, FREAC3, IGDA, IHG1, IRID1, RIEG3)
  Tag / fusion protein: mEGFP (N terminal on insert)
  Cloning method: Gibson Cloning
Terms and licenses: Academic/Nonprofit Terms; Industry Terms: Not Available to Industry
How to cite: pRK5-mEGFP-FOXC1-WT was a gift from Denes Hnisz (Addgene plasmid # 194566 ; http://n2t.net/addgene:194566 ; RRID:Addgene_194566)
