[The description below was written by a language model from this plasmid's Addgene catalogue record and pLannotate feature annotations shown in this document.]
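Description:
pRK5-mEGFP-FOXC1-WT is a 7,041 bp mammalian expression plasmid built on the pRK5 backbone that produces wild-type human FOXC1 fused at its N terminus to monomeric EGFP. It is propagated in E. coli as a high-copy plasmid through a ColE1/pUC-type origin and selected with ampicillin via the β-lactamase gene and its native promoter. The backbone also carries an M13 phage origin for single-stranded DNA production, along with non-functional remnants typical of older cloning vectors (fragments of lacZα, lacI, rop and bom, plus a lac promoter/operator). No mammalian drug-selection marker is annotated, so the plasmid is suited to transient transfection. An SV40 enhancer/early promoter region sits downstream of the expression cassette without an annotated selectable gene behind it.

Expression is driven by the human cytomegalovirus immediate early enhancer and promoter, followed by a fragment of CMV intron A and an SP6 promoter that could be used for in vitro transcription. A short partial match to an immunoglobulin heavy-chain signal sequence is annotated upstream of the fusion, but it is only a fragment and probably reflects backbone leader sequence rather than a secretion signal. The GFP coding region, which the automated annotation labels as a SiriusGFP fragment but which corresponds to the mEGFP tag in the catalogue entry, runs almost directly into the full FOXC1 open reading frame, and the transcript ends at an SV40 polyadenylation signal. FOXC1 is a forkhead DNA-binding transcription factor involved in eye, skeletal, cardiovascular and kidney development. The fluorescent fusion allows live imaging of its localization in cells. The associated study concerns aberrant phase separation and nucleolar dysfunction in rare genetic diseases, and the WT designation suggests that this construct serves as the wild-type reference for comparison with variants.
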