Features (pLannotate 1.2.2; 21 found; start..end, strand, type, name):
     14..393     +  enhancer       CMV enhancer: human cytomegalovirus immediate early enhancer
    394..597     +  promoter       CMV promoter: human cytomegalovirus (CMV) immediate early promoter
    733..776     +  intron         CMV intron (fragment): modified intron A from human cytomegalovirus
    828..846     +  promoter       SP6 promoter: promoter for bacteriophage SP6 RNA polymerase
    850..887     +  CDS            IgH signal sequence (fragment): signal sequence from the mouse immunoglobulin heavy chain variable region
    939..1653    +  CDS            SiriusGFP (fragment): enhanced GFP (EGFP) derivative that exhibits robust folding and enhanced photostability (Zhong et al., 2019) mammalian codon-optimized
   1659..3317    +  CDS            FOXC1: FOXC1_HUMAN - Also known as FKHL7, FREAC3. Experimental evidence at protein level: Swiss-Prot protein existence level 1. DNA-binding transcriptional factor that plays a role in a broad range of cellular and developmental processes such as eye, bones, cardiovascular, kidney and skin development (PubMed:11782474, PubMed:15299087, PubMed:15684392, PubMed:16492674, PubMed:27907090, PubMed:14506133, PubMed:14578375, PubMed:15277473, PubMed:16449236, PubMed:17210863, PubMed:19793056, PubMed:19279310, PubMed:25786029, PubMed:27804176). Acts either as a transcriptional activator or repressor (PubMed:1
   3354..3488    +  polyA_signal   SV40 poly(A) signal: SV40 polyadenylation signal
   3557..3914    +  promoter       SV40 promoter: SV40 enhancer and early promoter
   3933..4087    +  CDS            lacZα (fragment): LacZα fragment of β-galactosidase; lacZ fragment
   4093..4144    -  misc_feature   bom (fragment): basis of mobility region from pBR322
   4163..4543    +  rep_origin     M13 ori (sequence partly withheld): M13 bacteriophage origin of replication; arrow indicates direction of (+) strand synthesis
   4619..4668    -  misc_feature   bom (fragment): basis of mobility region from pBR322
   4770..4805    -  CDS            rop (fragment): Rop protein, which maintains plasmids at low copy number; rop
   4900..5004    +  promoter       AmpR promoter: bla
   5005..5865    +  CDS            AmpR: β-lactamase; bla; confers resistance to ampicillin, carbenicillin, and related antibiotics
   6036..6624    +  rep_origin     ori: high-copy-number ColE1/pMB1/pBR322/pUC origin of replication
   6807..6899    +  CDS            lacI (fragment): lac repressor; lacI; The lac repressor binds to the lac operator to inhibit transcription in E. coli. This inhibition can be relieved by adding lactose or isopropyl-β-D-thiogalactopyranoside (IPTG).
   6912..6933    +  protein_bind   CAP binding site: CAP binding activates transcription in the presence of cAMP. E. coli catabolite activator protein
   6948..6978    +  promoter       lac promoter: promoter for the E. coli lac operon
   6986..7002    +  protein_bind   lac operator: The lac repressor binds to the lac operator to inhibit transcription in E. coli. This inhibition can be relieved by adding lactose or isopropyl-β-D-thiogalactopyranoside (IPTG). lac repressor encoded by lacI
>Addgene plasmid #194566 | pRK5-mEGFP-FOXC1-WT | addgene full sequence | sequence record 385204 | Addgene NGS Result
TTCGAGCTCGCCCGACATTGATTATTGACTAGTTATTAATAGTAATCAATTACGGGGTCATTAGTTCATA
GCCCATATATGGAGTTCCGCGTTACATAACTTACGGTAAATGGCCCGCCTGGCTGACCGCCCAACGACCC
CCGCCCATTGACGTCAATAATGACGTATGTTCCCATAGTAACGCCAATAGGGACTTTCCATTGACGTCAA
TGGGTGGAGTATTTACGGTAAACTGCCCACTTGGCAGTACATCAAGTGTATCATATGCCAAGTACGCCCC
CTATTGACGTCAATGACGGTAAATGGCCCGCCTGGCATTATGCCCAGTACATGACCTTATGGGACTTTCC
TACTTGGCAGTACATCTACGTATTAGTCATCGCTATTACCATGGTGATGCGGTTTTGGCAGTACATCAAT
GGGCGTGGATAGCGGTTTGACTCACGGGGATTTCCAAGTCTCCACCCCATTGACGTCAATGGGAGTTTGT
TTTGGCACCAAAATCAACGGGACTTTCCAAAATGTCGTAACAACTCCGCCCCATTGACGCAAATGGGCGG
TAGGCGTGTACGGTGGGAGGTCTATATAAGCAGAGCTCGTTTAGTGAACCGTCAGATCGCCTGGAGACGC
CATCCACGCTGTTTTGACCTCCATAGAAGACACCGGGACCGATCCAGCCTCCGCGGCCGGGAACGGTGCA
TTGGAACGCGGATTCCCCGTGCCAAGAGTGACGTAAGTACCGCCTATAGAGTCTATAGGCCCACCCCCTT
GGCTTCGTTAGAACGCGGCTACAATTAATACATAACCTTATGTATCATACACATACGATTTAGGTGACAC
TATAGAATAACATCCACTTTGCCTTTCTCTCCACAGGTGTCCACTCCCAGGTCCAACTGCACCTCGGTTC
TATCGATTGAATTCGTACCGGTGCCACCATGGTGAGCAAGGGCGAGGAGCTGTTCACCGGGGTGGTGCCC
ATCCTGGTCGAGCTGGACGGCGACGTAAACGGCCACAAGTTCAGCGTGCGCGGCGAGGGCGAGGGCGATG
CCACCAACGGCAAGCTGACCCTGAAGTTCATCTGCACCACCGGCAAGCTGCCCGTGCCCTGGCCCACCCT
CGTGACCACCCTGACCTACGGCGTGCAGTGCTTCAGCCGCTACCCCGACCACATGAAGCAGCACGACTTC
TTCAAGTCCGCCATGCCCGAAGGCTACGTCCAGGAGCGCACCATCTCCTTCAAGGACGACGGCACCTACA
AGACCCGCGCCGAGGTGAAGTTCGAGGGCGACACCCTGGTGAACCGCATCGAGCTGAAGGGCATCGACTT
CAAGGAGGACGGCAACATCCTGGGGCACAAGCTGGAGTACAACTTCAACAGCCACAACGTCTATATCACG
GCCGACAAGCAGAAGAACGGCATCAAGGCGAACTTCAAGATCCGCCACAACGTCGAGGACGGCAGCGTGC
AGCTCGCCGACCACTACCAGCAGAACACCCCCATCGGCGACGGCCCCGTGCTGCTGCCCGACAACCACTA
CCTGAGCACCCAGTCCAAGCTGAGCAAAGACCCCAACGAGAAGCGCGATCACATGGTCCTGCTGGAGTTC
GTGACCGCCGCCGGGATCACTCTCGGCATGGACGAGCTGTACACGGCGATGCAAGCTCGGTATTCAGTTA
GTTCCCCGAATTCTTTGGGCGTCGTTCCATATCTGGGCGGAGAACAATCTTATTATAGAGCAGCCGCAGC
TGCCGCGGGTGGCGGATATACTGCTATGCCAGCGCCTATGAGTGTTTATTCCCATCCAGCCCATGCGGAA
CAATATCCTGGTGGAATGGCACGGGCTTATGGCCCATATACCCCTCAACCTCAACCAAAAGATATGGTAA
AACCACCATACTCTTACATAGCTCTGATTACAATGGCTATACAAAATGCACCCGATAAGAAGATTACACT
TAACGGTATCTACCAATTTATTATGGATAGGTTTCCTTTCTACAGGGATAATAAACAAGGGTGGCAAAAT
TCTATTAGGCATAATCTGAGTCTGAACGAATGTTTTGTTAAAGTTCCACGGGATGATAAGAAGCCAGGGA
AAGGAAGTTATTGGACTCTCGATCCCGATTCTTATAATATGTTTGAAAATGGGTCCTTCTTGCGAAGGAG
AAGAAGGTTTAAGAAGAAAGATGCCGTCAAAGATAAAGAAGAAAAGGATCGATTGCATCTGAAAGAACCC
CCACCGCCTGGACGGCAACCCCCACCTGCCCCACCCGAACAAGCAGATGGTAATGCCCCTGGCCCTCAAC
CACCACCAGTCCGGATTCAAGATATTAAAACGGAAAATGGAACATGTCCGTCTCCCCCACAACCATTGAG
TCCAGCTGCAGCTTTGGGTTCAGGAAGTGCTGCGGCTGTACCAAAGATAGAATCACCAGATAGCTCCAGC
TCCTCACTCAGCTCAGGCAGTTCTCCCCCAGGTTCCTTGCCTTCTGCAAGGCCCCTGTCTTTGGATGGGG
CTGACTCAGCCCCACCACCACCAGCACCATCTGCACCCCCGCCCCATCACTCCCAAGGATTTTCAGTCGA
TAATATTATGACTAGTTTGCGAGGCTCACCACAATCTGCAGCAGCTGAACTGAGTTCAGGTCTCTTAGCA
AGCGCTGCTGCCAGTTCTCGGGCTGGAATTGCTCCGCCACTTGCCTTGGGCGCTTATTCTCCTGGACAAT
CCTCTCTTTATTCTAGTCCTTGTTCCCAAACATCTTCAGCCGGAAGTTCCGGTGGTGGTGGTGGCGGAGC
TGGAGCAGCCGGCGGGGCAGGCGGAGCGGGCACATATCATTGTAATCTCCAGGCAATGTCATTGTATGCT
GCTGGAGAACGGGGTGGACATCTCCAAGGGGCTCCTGGCGGTGCTGGTGGAAGCGCAGTAGATGATCCTC
TTCCAGATTATTCCTTACCGCCCGTAACGAGTTCATCAAGCTCCAGCTTGAGCCATGGCGGTGGTGGCGG
CGGTGGAGGAGGCGGGCAAGAAGCTGGGCATCATCCCGCAGCACATCAGGGACGGCTGACTAGCTGGTAT
TTAAATCAAGCTGGCGGCGATCTCGGTCATCTCGCCTCTGCTGCTGCAGCTGCAGCCGCAGCTGGATATC
CCGGACAACAACAAAATTTTCATAGTGTAAGAGAAATGTTTGAAAGCCAACGTATTGGGCTGAATAATAG
CCCTGTTAATGGAAACAGCTCTTGCCAGATGGCATTTCCAAGTAGTCAAAGTCTTTATCGAACCAGTGGT
GCCTTTGTTTATGATTGCTCTAAATTCTAAAGTCGACCTGCAGAAGCTTGGCCGCCATGGCCCAACTTGT
TTATTGCAGCTTATAATGGTTACAAATAAAGCAATAGCATCACAAATTTCACAAATAAAGCATTTTTTTC
ACTGCATTCTAGTTGTGGTTTGTCCAAACTCATCAATGTATCTTATCATGTCTGGATCGGGAATTAATTC
GGCGCAGCACCATGGCCTGAAATAACCTCTGAAAGAGGAACTTGGTTAGGTACCTTCTGAGGCGGAAAGA
ACCAGCTGTGGAATGTGTGTCAGTTAGGGTGTGGAAAGTCCCCAGGCTCCCCAGCAGGCAGAAGTATGCA
AAGCATGCATCTCAATTAGTCAGCAACCAGGTGTGGAAAGTCCCCAGGCTCCCCAGCAGGCAGAAGTATG
CAAAGCATGCATCTCAATTAGTCAGCAACCATAGTCCCGCCCCTAACTCCGCCCATCCCGCCCCTAACTC
CGCCCAGTTCCGCCCATTCTCCGCCCCATGGCTGACTAATTTTTTTTATTTATGCAGAGGCCGAGGCCGC
CTCGGCCTCTGAGCTATTCCAGAAGTAGTGAGGAGGCTTTTTTGGAGGCCTAGGCTTTTGCAAAAAGCTG
TTAACAGCTTGGCACTGGCCGTCGTTTTACAACGTCGTGACTGGGAAAACCCTGGCGTTACCCAACTTAA
TCGCCTTGCAGCACATCCCCCTTTCGCCAGCTGGCGTAATAGCGAAGAGGCCCGCACCGATCGCCCTTCC
CAACAGTTGCGCAGCCTGAATGGCGAATGGCGCCTGATGCGGTATTTTCTCCTTACGCATCTGTGCGGTA
TTTCACACCGCATA
[142 nt withheld, positions 4145-4286]
C
[141 nt withheld, positions 4288-4428]
CCTTTGACGTTGGAGTCCACGTTCTTT
[37 nt withheld, positions 4456-4492]
ACCCTATCTCGGGCTATTCTTTTGATTTATAAGGGATTTTGCCGATTTCGGCCTATTGGTTAAAAAATGA
GCTGATTTAACAAAAATTTAACGCGAATTTTAACAAAATATTAACGTTTACAATTTTATGGTGCACTCTC
AGTACAATCTGCTCTGATGCCGCATAGTTAAGCCAGCCCCGACACCCGCCAACACCCGCTGACGCGCCCT
GACGGGCTTGTCTGCTCCCGGCATCCGCTTACAGACAAGCTGTGACCGTCTCCGGGAGCTGCATGTGTCA
GAGGTTTTCACCGTCATCACCGAAACGCGCGAGACGAAAGGGCCTCGTGATACGCCTATTTTTATAGGTT
AATGTCATGATAATAATGGTTTCTTAGACGTCAGGTGGCACTTTTCGGGGAAATGTGCGCGGAACCCCTA
TTTGTTTATTTTTCTAAATACATTCAAATATGTATCCGCTCATGAGACAATAACCCTGATAAATGCTTCA
ATAATATTGAAAAAGGAAGAGTATGAGTATTCAACATTTCCGTGTCGCCCTTATTCCCTTTTTTGCGGCA
TTTTGCCTTCCTGTTTTTGCTCACCCAGAAACGCTGGTGAAAGTAAAAGATGCTGAAGATCAGTTGGGTG
CACGAGTGGGTTACATCGAACTGGATCTCAACAGCGGTAAGATCCTTGAGAGTTTTCGCCCCGAAGAACG
TTTTCCAATGATGAGCACTTTTAAAGTTCTGCTATGTGGCGCGGTATTATCCCGTATTGACGCCGGGCAA
GAGCAACTCGGTCGCCGCATACACTATTCTCAGAATGACTTGGTTGAGTACTCACCAGTCACAGAAAAGC
ATCTTACGGATGGCATGACAGTAAGAGAATTATGCAGTGCTGCCATAACCATGAGTGATAACACTGCGGC
CAACTTACTTCTGACAACGATCGGAGGACCGAAGGAGCTAACCGCTTTTTTGCACAACATGGGGGATCAT
GTAACTCGCCTTGATCGTTGGGAACCGGAGCTGAATGAAGCCATACCAAACGACGAGCGTGACACCACGA
TGCCTGTAGCAATGGCAACAACGTTGCGCAAACTATTAACTGGCGAACTACTTACTCTAGCTTCCCGGCA
ACAATTAATAGACTGGATGGAGGCGGATAAAGTTGCAGGACCACTTCTGCGCTCGGCCCTTCCGGCTGGC
TGGTTTATTGCTGATAAATCTGGAGCCGGTGAGCGTGGGTCTCGCGGTATCATTGCAGCACTGGGGCCAG
ATGGTAAGCCCTCCCGTATCGTAGTTATCTACACGACGGGGAGTCAGGCAACTATGGATGAACGAAATAG
ACAGATCGCTGAGATAGGTGCCTCACTGATTAAGCATTGGTAACTGTCAGACCAAGTTTACTCATATATA
CTTTAGATTGATTTAAAACTTCATTTTTAATTTAAAAGGATCTAGGTGAAGATCCTTTTTGATAATCTCA
TGACCAAAATCCCTTAACGTGAGTTTTCGTTCCACTGAGCGTCAGACCCCGTAGAAAAGATCAAAGGATC
TTCTTGAGATCCTTTTTTTCTGCGCGTAATCTGCTGCTTGCAAACAAAAAAACCACCGCTACCAGCGGTG
GTTTGTTTGCCGGATCAAGAGCTACCAACTCTTTTTCCGAAGGTAACTGGCTTCAGCAGAGCGCAGATAC
CAAATACTGTTCTTCTAGTGTAGCCGTAGTTAGGCCACCACTTCAAGAACTCTGTAGCACCGCCTACATA
CCTCGCTCTGCTAATCCTGTTACCAGTGGCTGCTGCCAGTGGCGATAAGTCGTGTCTTACCGGGTTGGAC
TCAAGACGATAGTTACCGGATAAGGCGCAGCGGTCGGGCTGAACGGGGGGTTCGTGCACACAGCCCAGCT
TGGAGCGAACGACCTACACCGAACTGAGATACCTACAGCGTGAGCTATGAGAAAGCGCCACGCTTCCCGA
AGGGAGAAAGGCGGACAGGTATCCGGTAAGCGGCAGGGTCGGAACAGGAGAGCGCACGAGGGAGCTTCCA
GGGGGAAACGCCTGGTATCTTTATAGTCCTGTCGGGTTTCGCCACCTCTGACTTGAGCGTCGATTTTTGT
GATGCTCGTCAGGGGGGCGGAGCCTATGGAAAAACGCCAGCAACGCGGCCTTTTTACGGTTCCTGGCCTT
TTGCTGGCCTTTTGCTCACATGTTCTTTCCTGCGTTATCCCCTGATTCTGTGGATAACCGTATTACCGCC
TTTGAGTGAGCTGATACCGCTCGCCGCAGCCGAACGACCGAGCGCAGCGAGTCAGTGAGCGAGGAAGCGG
AAGAGCGCCCAATACGCAAACCGCCTCTCCCCGCGCGTTGGCCGATTCATTAATGCAGCTGGCACGACAG
GTTTCCCGACTGGAAAGCGGGCAGTGAGCGCAACGCAATTAATGTGAGTTAGCTCACTCATTAGGCACCC
CAGGCTTTACACTTTATGCTTCCGGCTCGTATGTTGTGTGGAATTGTGAGCGGATAACAATTTCACACAG
GAAACAGCTATGACATGATTACGAATTAA
